Addgene plasmid #154045: enz.043-SETD7-Y305F
Purpose: Expresses SETD7 (Y305F) in E. coli
Depositing lab: Christopher Voigt. Depositing organization: Massachusetts Institute of Technology. Publication: Silica Nanostructures Produced Using Diatom Peptides with Designed Post-Translational Modifications. Wallace AK, Chanut N, Voigt CA. Advanced Functional Materials 2020 10.1002/adfm.202000849.
Backbone
  Vector backbone: pAJM.029
  Backbone size w/o insert (bp): 2283
  Total vector size (bp): 5246
  Vector type: Bacterial Expression
Growth in bacteria
  Bacterial resistance: Kanamycin, 50 μg/mL
  Growth temperature: 37°C
  Growth strain: DH5alpha
  Copy number: Low Copy
Gene/Insert
  Gene/Insert name: Histone-lysine N-methyltransferase SETD7 (alt names: SET7; SET9; SET7/9)
  Species: H. sapiens (human)
  Insert size (bp): 2283
  Mutation: changed tyrosine 305 to phenylalanine
  GenBank ID: 80854
  Entrez Gene: SETD7 (a.k.a. KMT7, SET7, SET7/9, SET9)
  Promoter: T7
  Tag / fusion protein: His, MBP (N terminal on insert)
  Cloning method: Gibson Cloning
  Sequencing primers: 5′ GAATTCGCTGCAGCTTCTAGAGTAATACG; 3′ GCTACTAGTATATAAACGCAGAAAGGCCC
Terms and licenses: Academic/Nonprofit Terms; Industry Terms: Not Available to Industry
How to cite: enz.043-SETD7-Y305F was a gift from Christopher Voigt (Addgene plasmid # 154045 ; http://n2t.net/addgene:154045 ; RRID:Addgene_154045)
