[The description below was written by a language model from this plasmid's Addgene catalogue record and pLannotate feature annotations shown in this document.]
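Description:
enz.043-SETD7-Y305F is a bacterial expression plasmid built on the pAJM.029 backbone for producing a mutant form of the human lysine methyltransferase SETD7 (also called SET7, SET9 or KMT7) in E. coli. It is maintained through a p15A origin of replication, consistent with the low copy number listed in the record and compatible with a co-resident ColE1-type plasmid, and it is selected with kanamycin through an aph(3')-Ia resistance gene. The annotation also picks up short fragments of a β-lactamase gene, an RSF origin and the pBR322 bom region. These appear to be partial matches or backbone remnants rather than functional parts. The catalogue gives the same figure for backbone size and insert size, which does not add up to the stated total of about 5.2 kb, so those individual sizes should be treated with caution.

The expression cassette is driven by a T7 promoter, so it needs a host that supplies T7 RNA polymerase. The promoter is followed by a partial match to the sTRSV hammerhead ribozyme. Such an element is commonly placed there as a self-cleaving insulator that standardises the 5′ end of the transcript. The open reading frame encodes an N-terminal His tag, a cytosolic maltose-binding protein lacking its signal sequence, a TEV protease recognition site and then SETD7. This arrangement supports solubility, affinity purification and optional removal of the tags. Three terminators in tandem (rrnB T1, T7Te and a his operon terminator) close the unit.

SETD7 carries a tyrosine-305-to-phenylalanine substitution, but the record does not describe its functional consequence. The associated publication concerns silica nanostructures formed with diatom peptides carrying designed post-translational modifications, suggesting the enzyme serves there as a peptide-modifying methyltransferase.
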