Features (pLannotate 1.2.2; 14 found; start..end, strand, type, name):
    118..363     -  CDS            bla(M) (fragment): β-lactamase lacking the signal sequence; bla(M); allows cytosolic expression of β-lactamase
    465..483     +  promoter       T7 promoter: promoter for bacteriophage T7 RNA polymerase
    506..547     +  misc_RNA       sTRSV HHRz (fragment): hammerhead ribozyme from the tobacco ringspot virus satellite RNA (Khvorova et al., 2003)
    594..611     +  CDS            7xHis (fragment): 6xHis affinity tag
    624..1721    +  CDS            MBP: maltose binding protein from E. coli; malE (mutated); This version of the gene does not encode a signal sequence, so MBP will remain in the cytosol.
   1755..1771    +  CDS            TEV site (fragment): tobacco etch virus (TEV) protease recognition and cleavage site
   1776..2873    +  CDS            SETD7 (sequence partly withheld): SETD7_HUMAN - Also known as KIAA1717, KMT7, SET7, SET9. Experimental evidence at protein level: Swiss-Prot protein existence level 1. Histone methyltransferase that specifically monomethylates 'Lys-4' of histone H3. H3 'Lys-4' methylation represents a specific tag for epigenetic transcriptional activation. Plays a central role in the transcriptional activation of genes such as collagenase or insulin. Recruited by IPF1/PDX-1 to the insulin promoter, leading to activate transcription. Has also methyltransferase activity toward non-histone proteins such as p53/TP53, TAF10, and possibly TAF7 by re
   2896..2967    +  terminator     rrnB T1 terminator: transcription terminator T1 from the E. coli rrnB gene
   2983..3010    +  terminator     T7Te terminator: phage T7 early transcription terminator
   3030..3087    +  terminator     his operon terminator: This putative transcriptin terminator from the E. coli his operon has a 2-bp deletion introduced during synthesis. Its efficiency has not been determined.
   3245..4060    -  CDS            KanR: aminoglycoside phosphotransferase; aph(3')-Ia; confers resistance to kanamycin in bacteria or G418 (Geneticin®) in eukaryotes
   4387..4413    +  misc_feature   bom (fragment): basis of mobility region from pBR322
   4512..4567    -  rep_origin     RSF ori (fragment): Plasmids containing the RSF 1030 origin of replication can be propagated in E. coli cells that contain additional plasmids with compatible origins.
   4655..5200    -  rep_origin     p15A ori: Plasmids containing the medium-copy-number p15A origin of replication can be propagated in E. coli cells that contain a second plasmid with the ColE1 origin.
>Addgene plasmid #154045 | enz.043-SETD7-Y305F | addgene full sequence | sequence record 317669 | Addgene NGS Result
CGTTAAGGGATTTTGGTCATGAGATTATCAAAAAGGATCTTCACCTAGATCCTTTTAAATTAAAAATGAA
GTTTTAAATCAATCTAAAGTATATATGAGTAAACTTGGTCTGACAGTTACCAATGCTTAATCAGTGAGGC
ACCTATCTCAGCGATCTGTCTATTTCGTTCATCCATAGTTGCCTGACTCCCCGTCGTGTAGATAACTACG
ATACGGGAGGGCTTACCATCTGGCCCCAGTGCTGCAATGATACCGCGAGACCCACGCTCACCGGCTCCAG
ATTTATCAGCAATAAACCAGCCAGCCGGAAGGGCCGAGCGCAGAAGTGGTCCTGCAACTTTATCCGCCTC
CATCCAGTCTATTCCATGGTGCCACCTGACGTCTAAGAAACCATTATTATCATGACATTAACCTATAAAA
ATAGGTGTATCACGAGTCGCTTGAATTCGCTGCAGCTTCTAGAGTAATACGACTCACTATAGGGAGATAC
TAGAGAGCTGTCAAAGGATGTGCTTTCCGGTCTGATGAGTCCGTGAGGACGAAACAGCCTCTACAAATAA
TTTTGTTTAAGAAAGAGGGGACAAACTAGTATGCATCACCATCACCATCACGGCGGTAGTGGCAAAATCG
AAGAAGGTAAACTGGTAATCTGGATTAACGGCGATAAAGGCTATAACGGTCTCGCTGAAGTCGGTAAGAA
ATTCGAGAAAGATACCGGAATTAAAGTCACCGTTGAGCATCCGGATAAACTGGAAGAGAAATTCCCACAG
GTTGCGGCAACTGGCGATGGCCCTGACATTATCTTCTGGGCACACGACCGCTTTGGTGGCTACGCTCAAT
CTGGCCTGTTGGCTGAAATCACCCCGGACAAAGCGTTCCAGGACAAGCTGTATCCGTTTACCTGGGATGC
CGTACGTTACAACGGCAAGCTGATTGCTTACCCGATCGCTGTTGAAGCGTTATCGCTGATTTATAACAAA
GATCTGCTGCCGAACCCGCCAAAAACCTGGGAAGAGATCCCGGCGCTGGATAAAGAACTGAAAGCGAAAG
GTAAGAGCGCGCTGATGTTCAACCTGCAAGAACCGTACTTCACCTGGCCGCTGATTGCTGCTGACGGGGG
TTATGCGTTCAAGTATGAAAACGGCAAGTACGACATTAAAGACGTGGGCGTGGATAACGCTGGCGCGAAA
GCGGGTCTGACCTTCCTGGTTGACCTGATTAAAAACAAACACATGAATGCAGACACCGATTACTCCATCG
CAGAAGCTGCCTTTAATAAAGGCGAAACAGCGATGACCATCAACGGCCCGTGGGCATGGTCCAACATCGA
CACCAGCAAAGTGAATTATGGTGTAACGGTACTGCCGACCTTCAAGGGTCAACCATCCAAACCGTTCGTT
GGCGTGCTGAGCGCAGGTATTAACGCCGCCAGTCCGAACAAAGAGCTGGCGAAAGAGTTCCTCGAAAACT
ATCTGCTGACTGATGAAGGTCTGGAAGCGGTTAATAAAGACAAACCGCTGGGTGCCGTAGCGCTGAAGTC
TTACGAGGAAGAGTTGGCGAAAGATCCACGTATTGCCGCCACCATGGAAAACGCCCAGAAAGGTGAAATC
ATGCCGAACATCCCGCAGATGTCCGCTTTCTGGTATGCCGTGCGTACTGCGGTGATCAACGCCGCCAGCG
GTCGTCAGACTGTCGATGAAGCCCTGAAAGACGCGCAGACTCGTATCACCAAGGAACTGGTTGCAAGTGC
TAAAGAAAACCTGTATTTTCAAGGCATGGATAGCGACGACGAGATGGTGGAGGAGGCGGTGGAAGGGCAC
CTGGACGATGACGGATTACCGCACGGGTTCTGCACAGTCACCTACTCCTCCACAGACAGATTTGAGGGGA
ACTTTGTTCACGGAGAAAAGAACGGACGGGGGAAGTTCTTCTTCTTTGATGGCAGCACCCTGGAGGGGTA
TTATGTGGATGATGCCTTGCAGGGCCAGGGAGTTTACACTTACGAAGATGGGGGAGTTCTCCAGGGCACG
TATGTAGACGGAGAGCTGAACGGTCCAGCCCAGGAATATGACACAGATGGGAGACTGATCTTCAAGGGGC
AGTATAAAGATAACATTCGT
[234 nt withheld, positions 2121-2354]
GATAAGTCGACTTCATCTTGCATTTCTACCAATGCTCTTCTTCCAGATCCTTATGAATCAGAAAGGGTTT
ATGTTGCTGAATCTCTTATTTCCAGTGCTGGAGAAGGACTTTTTTCAAAGGTAGCTGTGGGACCTAATAC
TGTTATGTCTTTTTATAATGGAGTTCGAATTACACACCAAGAGGTTGACAGCAGGGACTGGGCCCTTAAT
GGGAACACCCTCTCCCTTGATGAAGAAACGGTCATTGATGTGCCTGAGCCCTATAACCACGTATCCAAGT
ACTGTGCCTCCTTGGGACACAAGGCAAATCACTCCTTCACTCCAAACTGCATCTTTGATATGTTTGTCCA
CCCCCGTTTTGGGCCCATCAAATGCATCCGCACCCTGAGAGCAGTGGAGGCCGATGAAGAGCTCACCGTT
GCCTATGGCTATGACCACAGCCCCCCCGGGAAGAGTGGGCCTGAAGCCCCTGAGTGGTACCAGGTGGAGC
TGAAGGCCTTCCAGGCCACCCAGCAAAAGTGATAATACTAGAGCCAGGCATCAAATAAAACGAAAGGCTC
AGTCGAAAGACTGGGCCTTTCGTTTTATCTGTTGTTTGTCGGTGAACGCTCTCTACTAGAGTCACACTGG
CTCACCTTCGGGTGGGCCTTTCTGCGTTTATATACTAGTAGCCAGTCCGGCAAAAAAGGGCAAGGTGTCA
CCACCCTGCCCTTTTTCTTTAAAACCGAAAAGATTACTTCGCGTTATGCAGGCTTCCTCGCTCACTGACT
CGCTGCGCTCGGTCGTTCGGCTGCGGCGAGCGGTATCAGCTCACTCAAAGGCGGTAATCTCGAGTCCCGT
CAAGTCAGCGTAATGCTCTGCCAGTGTTACAACCAATTAACCAATTCTGATTAGAAAAACTCATCGAGCA
TCAAATGAAACTGCAATTTATTCATATCAGGATTATCAATACCATATTTTTGAAAAAGCCGTTTCTGTAA
TGAAGGAGAAAACTCACCGAGGCAGTTCCATAGGATGGCAAGATCCTGGTATCGGTCTGTGATTCCGACT
CGTCCAACATCAATACAACCTATTAATTTCCCCTCGTCAAAAATAAGGTTATCAAGTGAGAAATCACCAT
GAGTGACGACTGAATCCGGTGAGAATGGCAAAAGCTTATGCATTTCTTTCCAGACTTGTTCAACAGGCCA
GCCATTACGCTCGTCATCAAAATCACTCGCATCAACCAAACCGTTATTCATTCGTGATTGCGCCTGAGCG
AGACGAAATACGCGATCGCTGTTAAAAGGACAATTACAAACAGGAATCGAATGCAACCGGCGCAGGAACA
CTGCCAGCGCATCAACAATATTTTCACCTGAATCAGGATATTCTTCTAATACCTGGAATGCTGTTTTCCC
GGGGATCGCAGTGGTGAGTAACCATGCATCATCAGGAGTACGGATAAAATGCTTGATGGTCGGAAGAGGC
ATAAATTCCGTCAGCCAGTTTAGTCTGACCATCTCATCTGTAACATCATTGGCAACGCTACCTTTGCCAT
GTTTCAGAAACAACTCTGGCGCATCGGGCTTCCCATACAATCGATAGATTGTCGCACCTGATTGCCCGAC
ATTATCGCGAGCCCATTTATACCCATATAAATCAGCATCCATGTTGGAATTTAATCGCGGCCTGGAGCAA
GACGTTTCCCGTTGAATATGGCTCATAACACCCCTTGTATTACTGTTTATGTAAGCAGACAGTTTTATTG
TTCATGATGATATATTTTTATCTTGTGCAATGTAACATCAGAGATTTTGAGACACAACGTGGCTTTGTTG
AATAAATCGAACTTTTGCTGAGTTGAAGGATCAGATCACGCATCTTCCCGACAACGCAGACCGTTCCGTG
GCAAAGCAAAAGTTCAAAATCACCAACTGGTCCACCTACAACAAAGCTCTCATCAACCGTGGCTCCCTCA
CTTTCTGGCTGGATGATGGGGCGATTCAGGCCTGGTATGAGTCAGCAACACCTTCTTCACGAGGCAGACC
TCAGCGCTAGCGGAGTGTATACTGGCTTACCATGTTGGCACTGATGAGGGTGTCAGTGAAGTGCTTCATG
TGGCAGGAGAAAAAAGGCTGCACCGGTGCGTCAGCAGAATATGTGATACAGGATATATTCCGCTTCCTCG
CTCACTGACTCGCTACGCTCGGTCGTTCGACTGCGGCGAGCGGAAATGGCTTACGAACGGGGCGGAGATT
TCCTGGAAGATGCCAGGAAGATACTTAACAGGGAAGTGAGAGGGCCGCGGCAAAGCCGTTTTTCCATAGG
CTCCGCCCCCCTGACAAGCATCACGAAATCTGACGCTCAAATCAGTGGTGGCGAAACCCGACAGGACTAT
AAAGATACCAGGCGTTTCCCCCTGGCGGCTCCCTCGTGCGCTCTCCTGTTCCTGCCTTTCGGTTTACCGG
TGTCATTCCGCTGTTATGGCCGCGTTTGTCTCATTCCACGCCTGACACTCAGTTCCGGGTAGGCAGTTCG
CTCCAAGCTGGACTGTATGCACGAACCCCCCGTTCAGTCCGACCGCTGCGCCTTATCCGGTAACTATCGT
CTTGAGTCCAACCCGGAAAGACATGCAAAAGCACCACTGGCAGCAGCCACTGGTAATTGATTTAGAGGAG
TTAGTCTTGAAGTCATGCGCCGGTTAAGGCTAAACTGAAAGGACAAGTTTTGGTGACTGCGCTCCTCCAA
GCCAGTTACCTCGGTTCAAAGAGTTGGTAGCTCAGAGAACCTTCGAAAAACCGCCCTGCAAGGCGGTTTT
TTCGTTTTCAGAGCAAGAGATTACGCGCAGACCAAAACGATCTCAAGAAGATCATCTTATTAAGGGGTCT
GACGCTCAGTGGAACGAAAACTCA
